>Addgene plasmid #178869 | pCMV-PB1-AG-FRB-TEVuncs-mTagBFP2-HA | addgene full sequence | sequence record 351705 | Addgene NGS Result
TGGCGCTGGAGGGTCTGCCGGATCTGGAGCCGGTGGTTCTGCCGGCTCCGGCGCTGGTGGGAGCGCTTCC
GGAAGTAGTCCCGGTAATTCCGCTGACGGCGGCGGAGGATCGGGTGGTAGTGGTGGTTCAGGAGGAGGAT
CGACCCAAGGAGGATCCATGGTGAGCGTGATCAAGCCCGAGATGAAGATCAAGCTGTGCATGAGGGGCAC
CGTGAACGGCCACAACTTCGTGATCGAGGGCGAGGGCAAGGGCAACCCCTACGAGGGCACCCAGATCCTG
GACCTGAACGTGACCGAGGGCGCCCCCCTGCCCTTCGCCTACGACATCCTGACCACCGTGTTCCAGTACG
GCAACAGGGCCTTCACCAAGTACCCCGCCGACATCCAGGACTACTTCAAGCAGACCTTCCCCGAGGGCTA
CCACTGGGAGAGGAGCATGACCTACGAGGACCAGGGCATCTGCACCGCCACCAGCAACATCAGCATGAGG
GGCGACTGCTTCTTCTACGACATCAGGTTCGACGGCGTGAACTTCCCCCCCAACGGCCCCGTGATGCAGA
AGAAGACCCTGAAGTGGGAGCCCAGCACCGAGAAGATGTACGTGAGGGACGGCGTGCTGAAGGGCGACGT
GAACATGGCCCTGCTGCTGGAGGGCGGCGGCCACTACAGGTGCGACTTCAAGACCACCTACAAGGCCAAG
AAGGACGTGAGGCTGCCCGACTACCACTTCGTGGACCACAGGATCGAGATCCTGAAGCACGACAAGGACT
ACAACAAGGTGAAGCTGTACGAGAACGCCGTGGCCAGGTACAGCATGCTGCCCAGCCAGGCCAAGGGTAC
CGGAACTGCAGCAGAGAATTCGGGAAACTCGAGAACAAAGCTTATGATCCTCTGGCATGAGATGTGGCAT
GAAGGCCTGGAAGAGGCATCTCGTTTGTACTTTGGGGAAAGGAACGTGAAAGGCATGTTTGAGGTGCTGG
AGCCCTTGCATGCTATGATGGAACGGGGCCCCCAGACTCTGAAGGAAACATCCTTTAATCAGGCCTATGG
TCGAGATTTAATGGAGGCCCAAGAGTGGTGCAGGAAGTACATGAAATCAGGGAATGTCAAGGACCTCCTC
CAAGCCTGGGACCTCTATTATCATGTGTTCCGACGAATCTCAAAGCCCGGGGGTAGTGGTGCTGGCTCTG
GTGCTGGTAGTGGCGCTGGTAACGAATATCTGCAGTTTCTGGTCGATGGTGGTAGTGCTGGTGGTTCCGG
AGGTGTCGACATGGTGTCTAAGGGCGAAGAGCTGATTAAGGAGAACATGCACATGAAGCTGTACATGGAG
GGCACCGTGGACAACCATCACTTCAAGTGCACATCCGAGGGCGAAGGCAAGCCCTACGAGGGCACCCAGA
CCATGAGAATCAAGGTGGTCGAGGGCGGCCCTCTCCCCTTCGCCTTCGACATCCTGGCTACTAGCTTCCT
CTACGGCAGCAAGACCTTCATCAACCACACCCAGGGCATCCCCGACTTCTTCAAGCAGTCCTTCCCTGAG
GGCTTCACATGGGAGAGAGTCACCACATACGAAGACGGGGGCGTGCTGACCGCTACCCAGGACACCAGCC
TCCAGGACGGCTGCCTCATCTACAACGTCAAGATCAGAGGGGTGAACTTCACATCCAACGGCCCTGTGAT
GCAGAAGAAAACACTCGGCTGGGAGGCCTTCACCGAGACGCTGTACCCCGCTGACGGCGGCCTGGAAGGC
AGAAACGACATGGCCCTGAAGCTCGTGGGCGGGAGCCATCTGATCGCAAACGCCAAGACCACATATAGAT
CCAAGAAACCCGCTAAGAACCTCAAGATGCCTGGCGTCTACTATGTGGACTACAGACTGGAAAGAATCAA
GGAGGCCAACAACGAGACCTACGTCGAGCAGCACGAGGTGGCAGTGGCCAGATACTGCGACCTCCCTAGC
AAACTGGGGCACAAGCTTAATAGATCCGGCTCTTACCCATACGATGTTCCAGATTACGCTAGATCTTAAA
AAGCGGCCGCGACTCTAGATCATAATCAGCCATACCACATTTGTAGAGGTTTTACTTGCTTTAAAAAACC
TCCCACACCTCCCCCTGAACCTGAAACATAAAATGAATGCAATTGTTGTTGTTAACTTGTTTATTGCAGC
TTATAATGGTTACAAATAAAGCAATAGCATCACAAATTTCACAAATAAAGCATTTTTTTCACTGCATTCT
AGTTGTGGTTTGTCCAAACTCATCAATGTATCTTAAGGCGTAAATTGTAAGCGTTAATATTTTGTTAAAA
TTCGCGTTAAATTTTTGTTAAATCAGCTCATTTTTTAACCAATAGGCCGAAATCGGCAAAATCCCTTATA
AATCAAAAGAATAGACCGAGATAGGGT
[37 nt withheld, positions 2408-2444]
AAAGAACGTGGACTCCAACGTCAAAGG
[49 nt withheld, positions 2472-2520]
T
[91 nt withheld, positions 2522-2612]
G
[124 nt withheld, positions 2614-2737]
CAGGTGGCACTTTTCGGGGAAATGTGCGCGGAACCCCTATTTGTTTATTTTTCTAAATACATTCAAATAT
GTATCCGCTCATGAGACAATAACCCTGATAAATGCTTCAATAATATTGAAAAAGGAAGAGTCCTGAGGCG
GAAAGAACCAGCTGTGGAATGTGTGTCAGTTAGGGTGTGGAAAGTCCCCAGGCTCCCCAGCAGGCAGAAG
TATGCAAAGCATGCATCTCAATTAGTCAGCAACCAGGTGTGGAAAGTCCCCAGGCTCCCCAGCAGGCAGA
AGTATGCAAAGCATGCATCTCAATTAGTCAGCAACCATAGTCCCGCCCCTAACTCCGCCCATCCCGCCCC
TAACTCCGCCCAGTTCCGCCCATTCTCCGCCCCATGGCTGACTAATTTTTTTTATTTATGCAGAGGCCGA
GGCCGCCTCGGCCTCTGAGCTATTCCAGAAGTAGTGAGGAGGCTTTTTTGGAGGCCTAGGCTTTTGCAAA
GATCATCAAGAGACAGGATGAGGATCGTTTCGCATGATTGAACAAGATGGATTGCACGCAGGTTCTCCGG
CCGCTTGGGTGGAGAGGCTATTCGGCTATGACTGGGCACAACAGACAATCGGCTGCTCTGATGCCGCCGT
GTTCCGGCTGTCAGCGCAGGGGCGCCCGGTTCTTTTTGTCAAGACCGACCTGTCCGGTGCCCTGAATGAA
CTGCAAGACGAGGCAGCGCGGCTATCGTGGCTGGCCACGACGGGCGTTCCTTGCGCAGCTGTGCTCGACG
TTGTCACTGAAGCGGGAAGGGACTGGCTGCTATTGGGCGAAGTGCCGGGGCAGGATCTCCTGTCATCTCA
CCTTGCTCCTGCCGAGAAAGTATCCATCATGGCTGATGCAATGCGGCGGCTGCATACGCTTGATCCGGCT
ACCTGCCCATTCGACCACCAAGCGAAACATCGCATCGAGCGAGCACGTACTCGGATGGAAGCCGGTCTTG
TCGATCAGGATGATCTGGACGAAGAGCATCAGGGGCTCGCGCCAGCCGAACTGTTCGCCAGGCTCAAGGC
GAGCATGCCCGACGGCGAGGATCTCGTCGTGACCCATGGCGATGCCTGCTTGCCGAATATCATGGTGGAA
AATGGCCGCTTTTCTGGATTCATCGACTGTGGCCGGCTGGGTGTGGCGGACCGCTATCAGGACATAGCGT
TGGCTACCCGTGATATTGCTGAAGAGCTTGGCGGCGAATGGGCTGACCGCTTCCTCGTGCTTTACGGTAT
CGCCGCTCCCGATTCGCAGCGCATCGCCTTCTATCGCCTTCTTGACGAGTTCTTCTGAGCGGGACTCTGG
GGTTCGAAATGACCGACCAAGCGACGCCCAACCTGCCATCACGAGATTTCGATTCCACCGCCGCCTTCTA
TGAAAGGTTGGGCTTCGGAATCGTTTTCCGGGACGCCGGCTGGATGATCCTCCAGCGCGGGGATCTCATG
CTGGAGTTCTTCGCCCACCCTAGGGGGAGGCTAACTGAAACACGGAAGGAGACAATACCGGAAGGAACCC
GCGCTATGACGGCAATAAAAAGACAGAATAAAACGCACGGTGTTGGGTCGTTTGTTCATAAACGCGGGGT
TCGGTCCCAGGGCTGGCACTCTGTCGATACCCCACCGAGACCCCATTGGGGCCAATACGCCCGCGTTTCT
TCCTTTTCCCCACCCCACCCCCCAAGTTCGGGTGAAGGCCCAGGGCTCGCAGCCAACGTCGGGGCGGCAG
GCCCTGCCATAGCCTCAGGTTACTCATATATACTTTAGATTGATTTAAAACTTCATTTTTAATTTAAAAG
GATCTAGGTGAAGATCCTTTTTGATAATCTCATGACCAAAATCCCTTAACGTGAGTTTTCGTTCCACTGA
GCGTCAGACCCCGTAGAAAAGATCAAAGGATCTTCTTGAGATCCTTTTTTTCTGCGCGTAATCTGCTGCT
TGCAAACAAAAAAACCACCGCTACCAGCGGTGGTTTGTTTGCCGGATCAAGAGCTACCAACTCTTTTTCC
GAAGGTAACTGGCTTCAGCAGAGCGCAGATACCAAATACTGTTCTTCTAGTGTAGCCGTAGTTAGGCCAC
CACTTCAAGAACTCTGTAGCACCGCCTACATACCTCGCTCTGCTAATCCTGTTACCAGTGGCTGCTGCCA
GTGGCGATAAGTCGTGTCTTACCGGGTTGGACTCAAGACGATAGTTACCGGATAAGGCGCAGCGGTCGGG
CTGAACGGGGGGTTCGTGCACACAGCCCAGTTTGGAGCGAACGACCTACACCGAACTGAGATACCTACAG
CGTGAGCTATGAGAAAGCGCCACGCTTCCCGAAGGGAGAAAGGCGGACAGGTATCCGGTAAGCGGCAGGG
TCGGAACAGGAGAGCGCACGAGGGAGCTTCCAGGGGGAAACGCCTGGTATCTTTATAGTCCTGTCGGGTT
TCGCCACCTCTGACTTGAGCGTCGATTTTTGTGATGCTCGTCAGGGGGGCGGAGCCTATGGAAAAACGCC
AGCAACGCGGCCTTTTTACGGTTCCTGGCCTTTTGCTGGCCTTTTGCTCACATGTTCTTTCCTGCGTTAT
CCCCTGATTCTGTGGATAACCGTATTACCGCCATGCATTAGTTATTAATAGTAATCAATTACGGGGTCAT
TAGTTCATAGCCCATATATGGAGTTCCGCGTTACATAACTTACGGTAAATGGCCCGCCTGGCTGACCGCC
CAACGACCCCCGCCCATTGACGTCAATAATGACGTATGTTCCCATAGTAACGCCAATAGGGACTTTCCAT
TGACGTCAATGGGTGGAGTATTTACGGTAAACTGCCCACTTGGCAGTACATCAAGTGTATCATATGCCAA
GTACGCCCCCTATTGACGTCAATGACGGTAAATGGCCCGCCTGGCATTATGCCCAGTACATGACCTTATG
GGACTTTCCTACTTGGCAGTACATCTACGTATTAGTCATCGCTATTACCATGGTGATGCGGTTTTGGCAG
TACATCAATGGGCGTGGATAGCGGTTTGACTCACGGGGATTTCCAAGTCTCCACCCCATTGACGTCAATG
GGAGTTTGTTTTGGCACCAAAATCAACGGGACTTTCCAAAATGTCGTAACAACTCCGCCCCATTGACGCA
AATGGGCGGTAGGCGTGTACGGTGGGAGGTCTATATAAGCAGAGCTGGTTTAGTGAACCGTCAGATCCGC
TAGCATTGCCACCATGGCGTCGCTCACCGTGAAGGCCTACCTTCTGGGCAAGGAGGACGCGGCGCGCGAG
ATTCGCCGCTTCAGCTTCTGTTGCAGCCCCGAGCCTGAGGCGGAAGCCGAGGCTGCGGCGGGTCCGGGAC
CCTGCGAGCGGCTGCTGAGCCGGGTGGCCGCCCTGTTCCCCGCGCTGCGGCCTGGCGGCTTCCAGGCGCA
CTACCGCGATGAGGACGGGGACTTGGTTGCCTTTTCCAGTGACGAGGAATTGACAATGGCCATGTCCTAC
GTGAAGGATGACATCTTCCGAATCTACATTAAAGAGAAAACCGGTTCTGGGAGTGGCGGTAGTGGTGCTG
GAGGCAGCGCAGGCTCTGGAGCAGGCGGCAGTGCCGGAAGTGGCGCTGGAGGGTCTGCCGGATCTGGAGC
CGGTGGTTCTGCCGGCTCCGGCGCTGGTGGGAGCGCTTCCGGAAGTAGTCCCGGTTCTGGGAGTGGCGGT
AGTGGTGCTGGAGGCAGCGCAGGCTCTGGAGCAGGCGGCAGTGCCGGAAG
Features (pLannotate 1.2.2; 17 found; start..end, strand, type, name):
    164..835     +  CDS            AzamiGreen: AzamiGreen is a basic (constitutively fluorescent) green fluorescent protein published in 2003, derived from Galaxea fascicularis. It has low acid sensitivity.
    887..1165    +  CDS            FRB*: T2098L mutant of FKBP-rapamycin binding domain of human FRAP binds synthetic ligands such as AP21967
   1271..1981    +  CDS            mTagBFP2: mTagBFP2 is a basic (constitutively fluorescent) blue fluorescent protein published in 2011, derived from Entacmaea quadricolor. It is reported to be a very rapidly-maturing monomer with very low acid sensitivity.
   1994..2020    +  CDS            3xHA (fragment): three tandem HA epitope tags
   2048..2131    +  CDS            large T antigen (fragment): large T antigen from SV40 (simian virus 40)
   2154..2275    +  polyA_signal   SV40 poly(A) signal: SV40 polyadenylation signal
   2309..2737    -  rep_origin     f1 ori (sequence partly withheld): f1 bacteriophage origin of replication; arrow indicates direction of (+) strand synthesis
   2764..2868    +  promoter       AmpR promoter: bla
   2870..3227    +  promoter       SV40 promoter: SV40 enhancer and early promoter
   3261..4055    +  CDS            NeoR/KanR: aminoglycoside phosphotransferase from Tn5; aph(3')-II (or nptII); confers resistance to neomycin, kanamycin, and G418 (Geneticin®)
   4076..4228    +  CDS            ble (fragment): BLE_KLEPN - Experimental evidence at protein level: Swiss-Prot protein existence level 1. Binding protein with a strong affinity to the bleomycin family of antibiotics. Binds to CL990; an antimitotic-antibiotic compound. From Klebsiella pneumoniae.
   4287..4334    +  polyA_signal   HSV TK poly(A) signal: herpes simplex virus thymidine kinase polyadenylation signal (Cole and Stacy, 1985)
   4425..4441    -  polyA_signal   bGH poly(A) signal (fragment): bovine growth hormone polyadenylation signal
   4663..5251    +  rep_origin     ori: high-copy-number ColE1/pMB1/pBR322/pUC origin of replication
   5426..5729    +  enhancer       CMV enhancer: human cytomegalovirus immediate early enhancer
   5730..5933    +  promoter       CMV promoter: human cytomegalovirus (CMV) immediate early promoter
   5971..6276    +  CDS            SQSTM1 (fragment): SQSTM_HUMAN - Also known as ORCA, OSIL. Experimental evidence at protein level: Swiss-Prot protein existence level 1. Autophagy receptor required for selective macroautophagy (aggrephagy). Functions as a bridge between polyubiquitinated cargo and autophagosomes. Interacts directly with both the cargo to become degraded and an autophagy modifier of the MAP1 LC3 family (PubMed:16286508, PubMed:20168092, PubMed:24128730, PubMed:28404643, PubMed:22622177). Along with WDFY3, involved in the formation and autophagic degradation of cytoplasmic ubiquitin-containing inclusions (p62 bodies, ALIS/aggreso
