[The description below was written by a language model from this plasmid's Addgene catalogue record and pLannotate feature annotations shown in this document.]
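Description:
pCMV-PB1-AG-FRB-TEVuncs-mTagBFP2-HA is a mammalian expression plasmid built on the pAsh-MCL backbone. It is maintained in E. coli through a high-copy ColE1/pUC-type origin and selected with kanamycin. The NeoR/KanR (Tn5 aminoglycoside phosphotransferase) gene sits behind both a bacterial bla promoter and the SV40 early promoter and is followed by an HSV TK polyadenylation signal, so the same marker can also confer G418 resistance in mammalian cells. An f1 origin is present as well. The short ble, bGH poly(A) and large T antigen hits in the feature table are fragmentary annotations rather than functional parts.

The payload is a synthetic fusion of about 2.25 kb, cloned between AgeI and NotI sites, driven by the CMV enhancer/promoter and terminated by an SV40 poly(A) signal. Across the numbering origin of the circular map it reads: a fragment of human SQSTM1/p62 corresponding to the PB1 domain, the green fluorescent protein AzamiGreen, an FRB domain (annotated as the T2098L variant of the FKBP-rapamycin binding domain), a TEV-protease-related sequence labelled "TEVuncs" (NEYLQFL), the blue fluorescent protein mTagBFP2, and an HA epitope tag. PB1 is a self-associating domain, and the associated publication concerns synthetic protein condensates that inducibly recruit and release protein activity in living cells. FRB provides a handle for chemically induced dimerisation with FKBP-fused partners. The name suggests that TEVuncs is a non-cleavable variant of the protease site, making this a likely control, though the record does not say so explicitly. The stated purpose is mammalian expression of a protein of interest fused to the C-terminus of this scaffold, with the mTagBFP2-HA portion acting as a traceable model cargo.
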