Addgene plasmid #178869: pCMV-PB1-AG-FRB-TEVuncs-mTagBFP2-HA
Purpose: Mammalian expression of a protein of interest fused to the C-terminus of PB1-AzamiGreen-FRB-TEVuncs-mTagBFP-HA
Depositing lab: Shinya Tsukiji. Depositing organization: Nagoya Institute of Technology. Publication: Synthetic Protein Condensates That Inducibly Recruit and Release Protein Activity in Living Cells. Yoshikawa M, Yoshii T, Ikuta M, Tsukiji S. J Am Chem Soc. 2021 May 5;143(17):6434-6446. doi: 10.1021/jacs.0c12375. Epub 2021 Apr 23. PubMed 33890764.
Backbone
  Vector backbone: pAsh-MCL
  Backbone manufacturer: MBL International
  Backbone size w/o insert (bp): 4244
  Vector type: Mammalian Expression
Growth in bacteria
  Bacterial resistance: Kanamycin, 50 μg/mL
  Growth temperature: 37°C
  Growth strain: DH5alpha
  Copy number: High Copy
Gene/Insert
  Gene/Insert name: PB1-AzamiGreen-FRB-TEVuncs(NEYLQFL)-mTagBFP2-HA
  Species: Synthetic
  Insert size (bp): 2254
  Promoter: CMV
  Cloning method: Restriction Enzyme; 5′ cloning site AgeI (not destroyed); 3′ cloning site NotI (not destroyed)
Terms and licenses: Academic/Nonprofit Terms; Industry Terms: Not Available to Industry
How to cite: pCMV-PB1-AG-FRB-TEVuncs-mTagBFP2-HA was a gift from Shinya Tsukiji (Addgene plasmid # 178869 ; http://n2t.net/addgene:178869 ; RRID:Addgene_178869)
